Addgene plasmid #124450: pSB700 HL1gR4
Purpose: Expresses gRNA HL1 gR4 in the pSB700 backbone
Depositing lab: George Church. Depositing organization: Harvard Medical School. Publication: Enabling large-scale genome editing at repetitive elements by reducing DNA nicking. Smith CJ, Castanon O, Said K, Volf V, Khoshakhlagh P, Hornick A, Ferreira R, Wu CT, Guell M, Garg S, Ng AHM, Myllykallio H, Church GM. Nucleic Acids Res. 2020 May 21;48(9):5183-5195. doi: 10.1093/nar/gkaa239. PubMed 32315033.
Backbone
  Vector backbone: pLVX
  Vector type: Mammalian Expression, Lentiviral, CRISPR
Growth in bacteria
  Bacterial resistance: Ampicillin, 100 μg/mL
  Growth temperature: 30°C
  Growth strain: NEB Stable
  Copy number: Low Copy
Gene/Insert
  Gene/Insert name: HL1 gR4
Terms and licenses: Academic/Nonprofit Terms; Industry Terms: Not Available to Industry
Depositor comments: Please visit https://www.biorxiv.org/content/10.1101/574020v1 for BioRxiv preprint
How to cite: pSB700 HL1gR4 was a gift from George Church (Addgene plasmid # 124450 ; http://n2t.net/addgene:124450 ; RRID:Addgene_124450)
