[The description below was written by a language model from this plasmid's Addgene catalogue record and pLannotate feature annotations shown in this document.]
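Description:
pSB700 HL1gR4 is a lentiviral guide RNA expression plasmid of about 9.06 kb, built on a pLVX-type backbone for CRISPR work in mammalian cells. It is propagated in E. coli through a ColE1/pUC-type origin and selected with ampicillin via the β-lactamase gene. The catalogue lists it as low copy and calls for a recombination-deficient strain, which is common for plasmids carrying repeated LTR sequences. The lentiviral portion contains HIV-1 LTR sequences at both ends (both annotated as truncated 5' LTRs), the Ψ packaging signal with an adjoining gag fragment, the Rev response element for Rev-dependent nuclear export of the genomic RNA, and the cPPT/CTS. Annotated nef fragments adjacent to the LTRs appear to be residual HIV-1 sequence rather than an expressed gene. No packaging or envelope genes are annotated, so these functions would have to be supplied in trans to make virus.

Two expression units lie between the LTRs. A human U6 RNA polymerase III promoter is followed by a short gap and then the Streptococcus pyogenes Cas9 guide scaffold. The gap is where the HL1 gR4 spacer would sit, although the record does not state the target of this guide. Downstream, a CAG-type promoter (CMV enhancer, chicken β-actin promoter and chimeric intron) drives an mCherry-like red fluorescent reporter, annotated as a fragment, followed by a WPRE to enhance expression. The reporter marks transfected or transduced cells. No Cas9 is encoded, so the nuclease or a derived editor must come from elsewhere. The associated publication concerns large-scale genome editing at repetitive elements. The depositor and repository sequences differ by three nucleotides, and the β-actin promoter is only partly annotated in the repository sequence.
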