Features (pLannotate 1.2.2; 24 found; start..end, strand, type, name):
    377..634     +  LTR            5' LTR (truncated): truncated 5' long terminal repeat (LTR) from HIV-1
    681..806     +  misc_feature   HIV-1 Ψ: packaging signal of human immunodeficiency virus type 1
    790..1128    +  CDS            HIV-1 gag (fragment): gag protein from human immunodeficiency virus 1; gag
   1303..1536    +  misc_feature   RRE: The Rev response element (RRE) of HIV-1 allows for Rev-dependent mRNA export from the nucleus to the cytoplasm.
   1913..2013    +  CDS            Rev (fragment): human immunodeficiency virus 1 (HIV-1) Rev protein; rev; enhances nuclear export of unspliced and incompletely spliced viral mRNAs
   2028..2143    +  misc_feature   cPPT/CTS: central polypurine tract and central termination sequence of HIV-1 (lacking the first T)
   2246..2486    +  promoter       U6 promoter: RNA polymerase III promoter for human U6 snRNA
   2516..2591    +  misc_RNA       gRNA scaffold: guide RNA scaffold for the Streptococcus pyogenes CRISPR/Cas9 system
   2665..2968    +  enhancer       CMV enhancer: human cytomegalovirus immediate early enhancer
   2970..3244    +  promoter       chicken β-actin promoter: No description available
   3246..4263    +  intron         chimeric intron: chimera between introns from chicken β-actin and rabbit β-globin
   4297..5006    +  CDS            mCherry (fragment): monomeric derivative of DsRed fluorescent protein (Shaner et al., 2004) mammalian codon-optimized
   5031..5619    +  misc_feature   WPRE: woodchuck hepatitis virus posttranscriptional regulatory element
   5636..6154    +  CDS            nef (fragment): NEF_HV1BR - Experimental evidence at protein level: Swiss-Prot protein existence level 1. Extracellular Nef protein targets CD4(+) T-lymphocytes for apoptosis by interacting with CXCR4 surface receptors (PubMed:14990729). From Human immunodeficiency virus type 1 group M subtype B (isolate BRU/LAI) (HIV-1).
   6202..6459    +  LTR            5' LTR (truncated): truncated 5' long terminal repeat (LTR) from HIV-1
   6612..6628    -  protein_bind   lac operator: The lac repressor binds to the lac operator to inhibit transcription in E. coli. This inhibition can be relieved by adding lactose or isopropyl-β-D-thiogalactopyranoside (IPTG). lac repressor encoded by lacI
   6636..6666    -  promoter       lac promoter: promoter for the E. coli lac operon
   6681..6702    -  protein_bind   CAP binding site: CAP binding activates transcription in the presence of cAMP. E. coli catabolite activator protein
   6715..6807    -  CDS            lacI (fragment): lac repressor; lacI; The lac repressor binds to the lac operator to inhibit transcription in E. coli. This inhibition can be relieved by adding lactose or isopropyl-β-D-thiogalactopyranoside (IPTG).
   6990..7578    -  rep_origin     ori: high-copy-number ColE1/pMB1/pBR322/pUC origin of replication
   7749..8609    -  CDS            AmpR: β-lactamase; bla; confers resistance to ampicillin, carbenicillin, and related antibiotics
   8610..8714    -  promoter       AmpR promoter: bla
   8762..8896    +  polyA_signal   SV40 poly(A) signal: SV40 polyadenylation signal
   9063..329     +  CDS            nef (fragment) (across the origin): NEF_HV1BR - Experimental evidence at protein level: Swiss-Prot protein existence level 1. Extracellular Nef protein targets CD4(+) T-lymphocytes for apoptosis by interacting with CXCR4 surface receptors (PubMed:14990729). From Human immunodeficiency virus type 1 group M subtype B (isolate BRU/LAI) (HIV-1).
>Addgene plasmid #124450 | pSB700 HL1gR4 | depositor full sequence | sequence record 237460 | pSB700 HL1gR4 sequence 9063 bps
TGGAAGGGCTAATTCACTCCCAAAGAAGACAAGATATCCTTGATCTGTGGATCTACCACACACAAGGCTA
CTTCCCTGATTAGCAGAACTACACACCAGGGCCAGGGGTCAGATATCCACTGACCTTTGGATGGTGCTAC
AAGCTAGTACCAGTTGAGCCAGATAAGGTAGAAGAGGCCAATAAAGGAGAGAACACCAGCTTGTTACACC
CTGTGAGCCTGCATGGGATGGATGACCCGGAGAGAGAAGTGTTAGAGTGGAGGTTTGACAGCCGCCTAGC
ATTTCATCACGTGGCCCGAGAGCTGCATCCGGAGTACTTCAAGAACTGCTGATATCGAGCTTGCTACAAG
GGACTTTCCGCTGGGGACTTTCCAGGGAGGCGTGGCCTGGGCGGGACTGGGGAGTGGCGAGCCCTCAGAT
CCTGCATATAAGCAGCTGCTTTTTGCCTGTACTGGGTCTCTCTGGTTAGACCAGATCTGAGCCTGGGAGC
TCTCTGGCTAACTAGGGAACCCACTGCTTAAGCCTCAATAAAGCTTGCCTTGAGTGCTTCAAGTAGTGTG
TGCCCGTCTGTTGTGTGACTCTGGTAACTAGAGATCCCTCAGACCCTTTTAGTCAGTGTGGAAAATCTCT
AGCAGTGGCGCCCGAACAGGGACTTGAAAGCGAAAGGGAAACCAGAGGAGCTCTCTCGACGCAGGACTCG
GCTTGCTGAAGCGCGCACGGCAAGAGGCGAGGGGCGGCGACTGGTGAGTACGCCAAAAATTTTGACTAGC
GGAGGCTAGAAGGAGAGAGATGGGTGCGAGAGCGTCAGTATTAAGCGGGGGAGAATTAGATCGCGATGGG
AAAAAATTCGGTTAAGGCCAGGGGGAAAGAAAAAATATAAATTAAAACATATAGTATGGGCAAGCAGGGA
GCTAGAACGATTCGCAGTTAATCCTGGCCTGTTAGAAACATCAGAAGGCTGTAGACAAATACTGGGACAG
CTACAACCATCCCTTCAGACAGGATCAGAAGAACTTAGATCATTATATAATACAGTAGCAACCCTCTATT
GTGTGCATCAAAGGATAGAGATAAAAGACACCAAGGAAGCTTTAGACAAGATAGAGGAAGAGCAAAACAA
AAGTAAGACCACCGCACAGCAAGCGGCCGGCCGCTGATCTTCAGACCTGGAGGAGGAGATATGAGGGACA
ATTGGAGAAGTGAATTATATAAATATAAAGTAGTAAAAATTGAACCATTAGGAGTAGCACCCACCAAGGC
AAAGAGAAGAGTGGTGCAGAGAGAAAAAAGAGCAGTGGGAATAGGAGCTTTGTTCCTTGGGTTCTTGGGA
GCAGCAGGAAGCACTATGGGCGCAGCGTCAATGACGCTGACGGTACAGGCCAGACAATTATTGTCTGGTA
TAGTGCAGCAGCAGAACAATTTGCTGAGGGCTATTGAGGCGCAACAGCATCTGTTGCAACTCACAGTCTG
GGGCATCAAGCAGCTCCAGGCAAGAATCCTGGCTGTGGAAAGATACCTAAAGGATCAACAGCTCCTGGGG
ATTTGGGGTTGCTCTGGAAAACTCATTTGCACCACTGCTGTGCCTTGGAATGCTAGTTGGAGTAATAAAT
CTCTGGAACAGATTTGGAATCACACGACCTGGATGGAGTGGGACAGAGAAATTAACAATTACACAAGCTT
AATACACTCCTTAATTGAAGAATCGCAAAACCAGCAAGAAAAGAATGAACAAGAATTATTGGAATTAGAT
AAATGGGCAAGTTTGTGGAATTGGTTTAACATAACAAATTGGCTGTGGTATATAAAATTATTCATAATGA
TAGTAGGAGGCTTGGTAGGTTTAAGAATAGTTTTTGCTGTACTTTCTATAGTGAATAGAGTTAGGCAGGG
ATATTCACCATTATCGTTTCAGACCCACCTCCCAACCCCGAGGGGACCCGACAGGCCCGAAGGAATAGAA
GAAGAAGGTGGAGAGAGAGACAGAGACAGATCCATTCGATTAGTGAACGGATCTCGACGGTATCGCCTTT
AAAAGAAAAGGGGGGATTGGGGGGTACAGTGCAGGGGAAAGAATAGTAGACATAATAGCAACAGACATAC
AAACTAAAGAATTACAAAAACAAATTACAAAAATTCAAAATTTTCGGGTTTATTACAGGGACAGCAGAGA
TCCAGTTTATCATTAGTGAACGGATCTCGACGGTATCGATCACGAGACTAGCCTCGAGCGGCCGCCCCCT
TCACCGAGGGCCTATTTCCCATGATTCCTTCATATTTGCATATACGATACAAGGCTGTTAGAGAGATAAT
TGGAATTAATTTGACTGTAAACACAAAGATATTAGTACAAAATACGTGACGTAGAAAGTAATAATTTCTT
GGGTAGTTTGCAGTTTTAAAATTATGTTTTAAAATGGACTATCATATGCTTACCGTAACTTGAAAGTATT
TCGATTTCTTGGCTTTATATATCTTGTGGAAAGGACGAAACACCGATTCTACCAGAGGTACAAGGGTTTT
AGAGCTAGAAATAGCAAGTTAAAATAAGGCTAGTCCGTTATCAACTTGAAAAAGTGGCACCGAGTCGGTG
CTTTTTTTGAATTCTCGACCTCGAGACAAATGGCAGTATTCGTCATTAGTTCATAGCCCATATATGGAGT
TCCGCGTTACATAACTTACGGTAAATGGCCCGCCTGGCTGACCGCCCAACGACCCCCGCCCATTGACGTC
AATAATGACGTATGTTCCCATAGTAACGCCAATAGGGACTTTCCATTGACGTCAATGGGTGGAGTATTTA
CGGTAAACTGCCCACTTGGCAGTACATCAAGTGTATCATATGCCAAGTACGCCCCCTATTGACGTCAATG
ACGGTAAATGGCCCGCCTGGCATTATGCCCAGTACATGACCTTATGGGACTTTCCTACTTGGCAGTACAT
CTACGTATTAGTCATCGCTATTACCATGGTCGAGGTGAGCCCCACGTTCTGCTTCACTCTCCCCATCTCC
CCCCCCTCCCCACCCCCAATTTTGTATTTATTTATTTTTTAATTATTTTGTGCAGCGATGGGGGCGGGGG
GGGGGGGGCGCGCGCCAGGCGGGGCGGGGCGGGGCGAGGGGCGGGGCGGGGCGAGGCGGAGAGGTGCGGC
GGCAGCCAATCAGAGCGGCGCGCTCCGAAAGTTTCCTTTTATGGCGAGGCGGCGGCGGCGGCGGCCCTAT
AAAAAGCGAAGCGCGCGGCGGGCGGGGAGTCGCTGCGACGCTGCCTTCGCCCCGTGCCCCGCTCCGCCGC
CGCCTCGCGCCGCCCGCCCCGGCTCTGACTGACCGCGTTACTCCCACAGGTGAGCGGGCGGGACGGCCCT
TCTCCTCCGGGCTGTAATTAGCGCTTGGTTTAATGACGGCTTGTTTCTTTTCTGTGGCTGCGTGAAAGCC
TTGAGGGGCTCCGGGAGGGCCCTTTGTGCGGGGGGAGCGGCTCGGGGGGTGCGTGCGTGTGTGTGTGCGT
GGGGAGCGCCGCGTGCGGCTCCGCGCTGCCCGGCGGCTGTGAGCGCTGCGGGCGCGGCGCGGGGCTTTGT
GCGCTCCGCAGTGTGCGCGAGGGGAGCGCGGCCGGGGGCGGTGCCCCGCGGTGCGGGGGGGGCTGCGAGG
GGAACAAAGGCTGCGTGCGGGGTGTGTGCGTGGGGGGGTGAGCAGGGGGTGTGGGCGCGTCGGTCGGGCT
GCAACCCCCCCTGCACCCCCCTCCCCGAGTTGCTGAGCACGGCCCGGCTTCGGGTGCGGGGCTCCGTACG
GGGCGTGGCGCGGGGCTCGCCGTGCCGGGCGGGGGGTGGCGGCAGGTGGGGGTGCCGGGCGGGGCGGGGC
CGCCTCGGGCCGGGGAGGGCTCGGGGGAGGGGCGCGGCGGCCCCCGGAGCGCCGGCGGCTGTCGAGGCGC
GGCGAGCCGCAGCCATTGCCTTTTATGGTAATCGTGCGAGAGGGCGCAGGGACTTCCTTTGTCCCAAATC
TGTGCGGAGCCGAAATCTGGGAGGCGCCGCCGCACCCCCTCTAGCGGGCGCGGGGCGAAGCGGTGCGGCG
CCGGCAGGAAGGAAATGGGCGGGGAGGGCCTTCGTGCGTCGCCGCGCCGCCGTCCCCTTCTCCCTCTCCA
GCCTCGGGGCTGTCCGCGGGGGGACGGCTGCCTTCGGGGGGGACGGGGCAGGGCGGGGTTCGGCTTCTGG
CGTGTGACCGGCGGCTCTAGAGCCTCTGCTAACCATGTTCATGCCTTCTTCTTTTTCCTACAGCTCCTGG
GCAACGTGCTGGTTATTGTGGCCACCATGGTGAGCAAGGGCGAAGAAGATAACATGGCCATCATCAAGGA
GTTCATGCGCTTCAAGGTGCACATGGAGGGCTCCGTGAACGGCCACGAGTTCGAGATCGAGGGCGAGGGC
GAGGGCCGCCCCTACGAGGGCACCCAGACCGCCAAGCTGAAGGTGACCAAGGGTGGCCCCCTGCCCTTCG
CCTGGGACATCCTGTCCCCTCAGTTCATGTACGGCTCCAAGGCCTACGTGAAGCACCCCGCCGACATCCC
CGACTACTTGAAGCTGTCCTTCCCCGAGGGCTTCAAGTGGGAGCGCGTGATGAACTTCGAGGACGGCGGC
GTGGTGACCGTGACCCAGGACTCCTCCCTGCAGGACGGCGAGTTCATCTACAAGGTGAAGCTGCGCGGCA
CCAACTTCCCCTCCGACGGCCCCGTAATGCAGAAGAAGACCATGGGCTGGGAGGCCTCCTCCGAGCGGAT
GTACCCCGAGGACGGCGCCCTGAAGGGCGAGATCAAGCAGAGGCTGAAGCTGAAGGACGGCGGCCACTAC
GACGCTGAGGTCAAGACCACCTACAAGGCCAAGAAGCCCGTGCAGCTGCCCGGCGCCTACAACGTCAACA
TCAAGTTGGACATCACCTCCCACAACGAGGACTACACCATCGTGGAACAGTACGAACGCGCCGAGGGCCA
CCACTCCACCGGCGGCATGGACGAGCTGTACAAGTAATGTACAAGTAAAGCGTCTGGAACAATCAACCTC
TGGATTACAAAATTTGTGAAAGATTGACTGGTATTCTTAACTATGTTGCTCCTTTTACGCTATGTGGATA
CGCTGCTTTAATGCCTTTGTATCATGCTATTGCTTCCCGTATGGCTTTCATTTTCTCCTCCTTGTATAAA
TCCTGGTTGCTGTCTCTTTATGAGGAGTTGTGGCCCGTTGTCAGGCAACGTGGCGTGGTGTGCACTGTGT
TTGCTGACGCAACCCCCACTGGTTGGGGCATTGCCACCACCTGTCAGCTCCTTTCCGGGACTTTCGCTTT
CCCCCTCCCTATTGCCACGGCGGAACTCATCGCCGCCTGCCTTGCCCGCTGCTGGACAGGGGCTCGGCTG
TTGGGCACTGACAATTCCGTGGTGTTGTCGGGGAAGCTGACGTCCTTTCCATGGCTGCTCGCCTGTGTTG
CCACCTGGATTCTGCGCGGGACGTCCTTCTGCTACGTCCCTTCGGCCCTCAATCCAGCGGACCTTCCTTC
CCGCGGCCTGCTGCCGGCTCTGCGGCCTCTTCCGCGTCTTCGCCTTCGCCCTCAGACGAGTCGGATCTCC
CTTTGGGCCGCCTCCCCGCCTGGAATTAATTCTGCAGTCGAGACCTAGAAAAACATGGAGCAATCACAAG
TAGCAATACAGCAGCTACCAATGCTGATTGTGCCTGGCTAGAAGCACAAGAGGAGGAGGAGGTGGGTTTT
CCAGTCACACCTCAGGTACCTTTAAGACCAATGACTTACAAGGCAGCTGTAGATCTTAGCCACTTTTTAA
AAGAAAAGAGGGGACTGGAAGGGCTAATTCACTCCCAACGAAGACAAGATATCCTTGATCTGTGGATCTA
CCACACACAAGGCTACTTCCCTGATTAGCAGAACTACACACCAGGGCCAGGGGTCAGATATCCACTGACC
TTTGGATGGTGCTACAAGCTAGTACCAGTTGAGCCAGATAAGGTAGAAGAGGCCAATAAAGGAGAGAACA
CCAGCTTGTTACACCCTGTGAGCCTGCATGGGATGGATGACCCGGAGAGAGAAGTGTTAGAGTGGAGGTT
TGACAGCCGCCTAGCATTTCATCACGTGGCCCGAGAGCTGCATCCGGAGTACTTCAAGAACTGCTGATAT
CGAGCTTGCTACAAGGGACTTTCCGCTGGGGACTTTCCAGGGAGGCGTGGCCTGGGCGGGACTGGGGAGT
GGCGAGCCCTCAGATCCTGCATATAAGCAGCTGCTTTTTGCCTGTACTGGGTCTCTCTGGTTAGACCAGA
TCTGAGCCTGGGAGCTCTCTGGCTAACTAGGGAACCCACTGCTTAAGCCTCAATAAAGCTTGCCTTGAGT
GCTTCAAGTAGTGTGTGCCCGTCTGTTGTGTGACTCTGGTAACTAGAGATCCCTCAGACCCTTTTAGTCA
GTGTGGAAAATCTCTAGCAGTAGTAGTTCATGTCATCTTATTATTCAGTATTTATAACTTGCAAAGAAAT
GAATATCAGAGAGTGAGAGGCCTTGACATTGCTAGCGTTTTACCGTCGACCTCTAGCTAGAGCTTGGCGT
AATCATGGTCATAGCTGTTTCCTGTGTGAAATTGTTATCCGCTCACAATTCCACACAACATACGAGCCGG
AAGCATAAAGTGTAAAGCCTGGGGTGCCTAATGAGTGAGCTAACTCACATTAATTGCGTTGCGCTCACTG
CCCGCTTTCCAGTCGGGAAACCTGTCGTGCCAGCTGCATTAATGAATCGGCCAACGCGCGGGGAGAGGCG
GTTTGCGTATTGGGCGCTCTTCCGCTTCCTCGCTCACTGACTCGCTGCGCTCGGTCGTTCGGCTGCGGCG
AGCGGTATCAGCTCACTCAAAGGCGGTAATACGGTTATCCACAGAATCAGGGGATAACGCAGGAAAGAAC
ATGTGAGCAAAAGGCCAGCAAAAGGCCAGGAACCGTAAAAAGGCCGCGTTGCTGGCGTTTTTCCATAGGC
TCCGCCCCCCTGACGAGCATCACAAAAATCGACGCTCAAGTCAGAGGTGGCGAAACCCGACAGGACTATA
AAGATACCAGGCGTTTCCCCCTGGAAGCTCCCTCGTGCGCTCTCCTGTTCCGACCCTGCCGCTTACCGGA
TACCTGTCCGCCTTTCTCCCTTCGGGAAGCGTGGCGCTTTCTCATAGCTCACGCTGTAGGTATCTCAGTT
CGGTGTAGGTCGTTCGCTCCAAGCTGGGCTGTGTGCACGAACCCCCCGTTCAGCCCGACCGCTGCGCCTT
ATCCGGTAACTATCGTCTTGAGTCCAACCCGGTAAGACACGACTTATCGCCACTGGCAGCAGCCACTGGT
AACAGGATTAGCAGAGCGAGGTATGTAGGCGGTGCTACAGAGTTCTTGAAGTGGTGGCCTAACTACGGCT
ACACTAGAAGAACAGTATTTGGTATCTGCGCTCTGCTGAAGCCAGTTACCTTCGGAAAAAGAGTTGGTAG
CTCTTGATCCGGCAAACAAACCACCGCTGGTAGCGGTGGTTTTTTTGTTTGCAAGCAGCAGATTACGCGC
AGAAAAAAAGGATCTCAAGAAGATCCTTTGATCTTTTCTACGGGGTCTGACGCTCAGTGGAACGAAAACT
CACGTTAAGGGATTTTGGTCATGAGATTATCAAAAAGGATCTTCACCTAGATCCTTTTAAATTAAAAATG
AAGTTTTAAATCAATCTAAAGTATATATGAGTAAACTTGGTCTGACAGTTACCAATGCTTAATCAGTGAG
GCACCTATCTCAGCGATCTGTCTATTTCGTTCATCCATAGTTGCCTGACTCCCCGTCGTGTAGATAACTA
CGATACGGGAGGGCTTACCATCTGGCCCCAGTGCTGCAATGATACCGCGAGACCCACGCTCACCGGCTCC
AGATTTATCAGCAATAAACCAGCCAGCCGGAAGGGCCGAGCGCAGAAGTGGTCCTGCAACTTTATCCGCC
TCCATCCAGTCTATTAATTGTTGCCGGGAAGCTAGAGTAAGTAGTTCGCCAGTTAATAGTTTGCGCAACG
TTGTTGCCATTGCTACAGGCATCGTGGTGTCACGCTCGTCGTTTGGTATGGCTTCATTCAGCTCCGGTTC
CCAACGATCAAGGCGAGTTACATGATCCCCCATGTTGTGCAAAAAAGCGGTTAGCTCCTTCGGTCCTCCG
ATCGTTGTCAGAAGTAAGTTGGCCGCAGTGTTATCACTCATGGTTATGGCAGCACTGCATAATTCTCTTA
CTGTCATGCCATCCGTAAGATGCTTTTCTGTGACTGGTGAGTACTCAACCAAGTCATTCTGAGAATAGTG
TATGCGGCGACCGAGTTGCTCTTGCCCGGCGTCAATACGGGATAATACCGCGCCACATAGCAGAACTTTA
AAAGTGCTCATCATTGGAAAACGTTCTTCGGGGCGAAAACTCTCAAGGATCTTACCGCTGTTGAGATCCA
GTTCGATGTAACCCACTCGTGCACCCAACTGATCTTCAGCATCTTTTACTTTCACCAGCGTTTCTGGGTG
AGCAAAAACAGGAAGGCAAAATGCCGCAAAAAAGGGAATAAGGGCGACACGGAAATGTTGAATACTCATA
CTCTTCCTTTTTCAATATTATTGAAGCATTTATCAGGGTTATTGTCTCATGAGCGGATACATATTTGAAT
GTATTTAGAAAAATAAACAAATAGGGGTTCCGCGCACATTTCCCCGAAAAGTGCCACCTGACGTCGACGG
ATCGGGAGATCAACTTGTTTATTGCAGCTTATAATGGTTACAAATAAAGCAATAGCATCACAAATTTCAC
AAATAAAGCATTTTTTTCACTGCATTCTAGTTGTGGTTTGTCCAAACTCATCAATGTATCTTATCATGTC
TGGATCAACTGGATAACTCAAGCTAACCAAAATCATCCCAAACTTCCCACCCCATACCCTATTACCACTG
CCAATTACCTGTGGTTTCATTTACTCTAAACCTGTGATTCCTCTGAATTATTTTCATTTTAAAGAAATTG
TATTTGTTAAATATGTACTACAAACTTAGTAGT
