Features (pLannotate 1.2.2; 24 found; start..end, strand, type, name):
    377..634     +  LTR            5' LTR (truncated): truncated 5' long terminal repeat (LTR) from HIV-1
    681..806     +  misc_feature   HIV-1 Ψ: packaging signal of human immunodeficiency virus type 1
    790..1128    +  CDS            HIV-1 gag (fragment): gag protein from human immunodeficiency virus 1; gag
   1303..1536    +  misc_feature   RRE: The Rev response element (RRE) of HIV-1 allows for Rev-dependent mRNA export from the nucleus to the cytoplasm.
   1913..2013    +  CDS            Rev (fragment): human immunodeficiency virus 1 (HIV-1) Rev protein; rev; enhances nuclear export of unspliced and incompletely spliced viral mRNAs
   2028..2143    +  misc_feature   cPPT/CTS: central polypurine tract and central termination sequence of HIV-1 (lacking the first T)
   2246..2486    +  promoter       U6 promoter: RNA polymerase III promoter for human U6 snRNA
   2516..2591    +  misc_RNA       gRNA scaffold: guide RNA scaffold for the Streptococcus pyogenes CRISPR/Cas9 system
   2665..2968    +  enhancer       CMV enhancer: human cytomegalovirus immediate early enhancer
   3124..3147    +  promoter       chicken β-actin promoter (fragment): No description available
   3244..4260    +  intron         chimeric intron: chimera between introns from chicken β-actin and rabbit β-globin
   4294..5003    +  CDS            mCherry (fragment): monomeric derivative of DsRed fluorescent protein (Shaner et al., 2004) mammalian codon-optimized
   5028..5616    +  misc_feature   WPRE: woodchuck hepatitis virus posttranscriptional regulatory element
   5633..6151    +  CDS            nef (fragment): NEF_HV1BR - Experimental evidence at protein level: Swiss-Prot protein existence level 1. Extracellular Nef protein targets CD4(+) T-lymphocytes for apoptosis by interacting with CXCR4 surface receptors (PubMed:14990729). From Human immunodeficiency virus type 1 group M subtype B (isolate BRU/LAI) (HIV-1).
   6199..6456    +  LTR            5' LTR (truncated): truncated 5' long terminal repeat (LTR) from HIV-1
   6609..6625    -  protein_bind   lac operator: The lac repressor binds to the lac operator to inhibit transcription in E. coli. This inhibition can be relieved by adding lactose or isopropyl-β-D-thiogalactopyranoside (IPTG). lac repressor encoded by lacI
   6633..6663    -  promoter       lac promoter: promoter for the E. coli lac operon
   6678..6699    -  protein_bind   CAP binding site: CAP binding activates transcription in the presence of cAMP. E. coli catabolite activator protein
   6712..6804    -  CDS            lacI (fragment): lac repressor; lacI; The lac repressor binds to the lac operator to inhibit transcription in E. coli. This inhibition can be relieved by adding lactose or isopropyl-β-D-thiogalactopyranoside (IPTG).
   6987..7575    -  rep_origin     ori: high-copy-number ColE1/pMB1/pBR322/pUC origin of replication
   7746..8606    -  CDS            AmpR: β-lactamase; bla; confers resistance to ampicillin, carbenicillin, and related antibiotics
   8607..8711    -  promoter       AmpR promoter: bla
   8759..8893    +  polyA_signal   SV40 poly(A) signal: SV40 polyadenylation signal
   9060..329     +  CDS            nef (fragment) (across the origin): NEF_HV1BR - Experimental evidence at protein level: Swiss-Prot protein existence level 1. Extracellular Nef protein targets CD4(+) T-lymphocytes for apoptosis by interacting with CXCR4 surface receptors (PubMed:14990729). From Human immunodeficiency virus type 1 group M subtype B (isolate BRU/LAI) (HIV-1).
>Addgene plasmid #124450 | pSB700 HL1gR4 | addgene full sequence | sequence record 241048 | Addgene NGS Result
TGGAAGGGCTAATTCACTCCCAAAGAAGACAAGATATCCTTGATCTGTGGATCTACCACACACAAGGCTA
CTTCCCTGATTAGCAGAACTACACACCAGGGCCAGGGGTCAGATATCCACTGACCTTTGGATGGTGCTAC
AAGCTAGTACCAGTTGAGCCAGATAAGGTAGAAGAGGCCAATAAAGGAGAGAACACCAGCTTGTTACACC
CTGTGAGCCTGCATGGGATGGATGACCCGGAGAGAGAAGTGTTAGAGTGGAGGTTTGACAGCCGCCTAGC
ATTTCATCACGTGGCCCGAGAGCTGCATCCGGAGTACTTCAAGAACTGCTGATATCGAGCTTGCTACAAG
GGACTTTCCGCTGGGGACTTTCCAGGGAGGCGTGGCCTGGGCGGGACTGGGGAGTGGCGAGCCCTCAGAT
CCTGCATATAAGCAGCTGCTTTTTGCCTGTACTGGGTCTCTCTGGTTAGACCAGATCTGAGCCTGGGAGC
TCTCTGGCTAACTAGGGAACCCACTGCTTAAGCCTCAATAAAGCTTGCCTTGAGTGCTTCAAGTAGTGTG
TGCCCGTCTGTTGTGTGACTCTGGTAACTAGAGATCCCTCAGACCCTTTTAGTCAGTGTGGAAAATCTCT
AGCAGTGGCGCCCGAACAGGGACTTGAAAGCGAAAGGGAAACCAGAGGAGCTCTCTCGACGCAGGACTCG
GCTTGCTGAAGCGCGCACGGCAAGAGGCGAGGGGCGGCGACTGGTGAGTACGCCAAAAATTTTGACTAGC
GGAGGCTAGAAGGAGAGAGATGGGTGCGAGAGCGTCAGTATTAAGCGGGGGAGAATTAGATCGCGATGGG
AAAAAATTCGGTTAAGGCCAGGGGGAAAGAAAAAATATAAATTAAAACATATAGTATGGGCAAGCAGGGA
GCTAGAACGATTCGCAGTTAATCCTGGCCTGTTAGAAACATCAGAAGGCTGTAGACAAATACTGGGACAG
CTACAACCATCCCTTCAGACAGGATCAGAAGAACTTAGATCATTATATAATACAGTAGCAACCCTCTATT
GTGTGCATCAAAGGATAGAGATAAAAGACACCAAGGAAGCTTTAGACAAGATAGAGGAAGAGCAAAACAA
AAGTAAGACCACCGCACAGCAAGCGGCCGGCCGCTGATCTTCAGACCTGGAGGAGGAGATATGAGGGACA
ATTGGAGAAGTGAATTATATAAATATAAAGTAGTAAAAATTGAACCATTAGGAGTAGCACCCACCAAGGC
AAAGAGAAGAGTGGTGCAGAGAGAAAAAAGAGCAGTGGGAATAGGAGCTTTGTTCCTTGGGTTCTTGGGA
GCAGCAGGAAGCACTATGGGCGCAGCGTCAATGACGCTGACGGTACAGGCCAGACAATTATTGTCTGGTA
TAGTGCAGCAGCAGAACAATTTGCTGAGGGCTATTGAGGCGCAACAGCATCTGTTGCAACTCACAGTCTG
GGGCATCAAGCAGCTCCAGGCAAGAATCCTGGCTGTGGAAAGATACCTAAAGGATCAACAGCTCCTGGGG
ATTTGGGGTTGCTCTGGAAAACTCATTTGCACCACTGCTGTGCCTTGGAATGCTAGTTGGAGTAATAAAT
CTCTGGAACAGATTTGGAATCACACGACCTGGATGGAGTGGGACAGAGAAATTAACAATTACACAAGCTT
AATACACTCCTTAATTGAAGAATCGCAAAACCAGCAAGAAAAGAATGAACAAGAATTATTGGAATTAGAT
AAATGGGCAAGTTTGTGGAATTGGTTTAACATAACAAATTGGCTGTGGTATATAAAATTATTCATAATGA
TAGTAGGAGGCTTGGTAGGTTTAAGAATAGTTTTTGCTGTACTTTCTATAGTGAATAGAGTTAGGCAGGG
ATATTCACCATTATCGTTTCAGACCCACCTCCCAACCCCGAGGGGACCCGACAGGCCCGAAGGAATAGAA
GAAGAAGGTGGAGAGAGAGACAGAGACAGATCCATTCGATTAGTGAACGGATCTCGACGGTATCGCCTTT
AAAAGAAAAGGGGGGATTGGGGGGTACAGTGCAGGGGAAAGAATAGTAGACATAATAGCAACAGACATAC
AAACTAAAGAATTACAAAAACAAATTACAAAAATTCAAAATTTTCGGGTTTATTACAGGGACAGCAGAGA
TCCAGTTTATCATTAGTGAACGGATCTCGACGGTATCGATCACGAGACTAGCCTCGAGCGGCCGCCCCCT
TCACCGAGGGCCTATTTCCCATGATTCCTTCATATTTGCATATACGATACAAGGCTGTTAGAGAGATAAT
TGGAATTAATTTGACTGTAAACACAAAGATATTAGTACAAAATACGTGACGTAGAAAGTAATAATTTCTT
GGGTAGTTTGCAGTTTTAAAATTATGTTTTAAAATGGACTATCATATGCTTACCGTAACTTGAAAGTATT
TCGATTTCTTGGCTTTATATATCTTGTGGAAAGGACGAAACACCGATTCTACCAGAGGTACAAGGGTTTT
AGAGCTAGAAATAGCAAGTTAAAATAAGGCTAGTCCGTTATCAACTTGAAAAAGTGGCACCGAGTCGGTG
CTTTTTTTGAATTCTCGACCTCGAGACAAATGGCAGTATTCGTCATTAGTTCATAGCCCATATATGGAGT
TCCGCGTTACATAACTTACGGTAAATGGCCCGCCTGGCTGACCGCCCAACGACCCCCGCCCATTGACGTC
AATAATGACGTATGTTCCCATAGTAACGCCAATAGGGACTTTCCATTGACGTCAATGGGTGGAGTATTTA
CGGTAAACTGCCCACTTGGCAGTACATCAAGTGTATCATATGCCAAGTACGCCCCCTATTGACGTCAATG
ACGGTAAATGGCCCGCCTGGCATTATGCCCAGTACATGACCTTATGGGACTTTCCTACTTGGCAGTACAT
CTACGTATTAGTCATCGCTATTACCATGGTCGAGGTGAGCCCCACGTTCTGCTTCACTCTCCCCATCTCC
CCCCCCTCCCCACCCCCAATTTTGTATTTATTTATTTTTTAATTATTTTGTGCAGCGATGGGGGCGGGGG
GGGGGGGCGCGCGCCAGGCGGGGCGGGGCGGGGGGGGGGGGGGGGGGGGGGGGGGGGGGGGGGGGCGGCG
GCAGCCAATCAGAGCGGCGCGCTCCGAAAGTTTCCTTTTATGGCGAGGCGGCGGCGGCGGCGGCCCTATA
AAAAGCGAAGCGCGCGGCGGGCGGGAGTCGCTGCGCGCTGCCTTCGCCCCGTGCCCCGCTCCGCCGCCGC
CTCGCGCCGCCCGCCCCGGCTCTGACTGACCGCGTTACTCCCACAGGTGAGCGGGCGGGACGGCCCTTCT
CCTCCGGGCTGTAATTAGCGCTTGGTTTAATGACGGCTTGTTTCTTTTCTGTGGCTGCGTGAAAGCCTTG
AGGGGCTCCGGGAGGGCCCTTTGTGCGGGGGGAGCGGCTCGGGGGGTGCGTGCGTGTGTGTGTGCGTGGG
GAGCGCCGCGTGCGGCTCCGCGCTGCCCGGCGGCTGTGAGCGCTGCGGGCGCGGCGCGGGGCTTTGTGCG
CTCCGCAGTGTGCGCGAGGGGAGCGCGGCCGGGGGCGGTGCCCCGCGGTGCGGGGGGGGCTGCGAGGGGA
ACAAAGGCTGCGTGCGGGGTGTGTGCGTGGGGGGGTGAGCAGGGGGTGTGGGCGCGTCGGTCGGGCTGCA
ACCCCCCCTGCACCCCCCTCCCCGAGTTGCTGAGCACGGCCCGGCTTCGGGTGCGGGGCTCCGTACGGGG
CGTGGCGCGGGGCTCGCCGTGCCGGGCGGGGGGTGGCGGCAGGTGGGGGTGCCGGGCGGGGCGGGGCCGC
CTCGGGCCGGGGGGGGCTCGGGGGAGGGGCGCGGCGGCCCCCGGAGCGCCGGCGGCTGTCGAGGCGCGGC
GAGCCGCAGCCATTGCCTTTTATGGTAATCGTGCGAGAGGGCGCAGGGACTTCCTTTGTCCCAAATCTGT
GCGGAGCCGAAATCTGGGAGGCGCCGCCGCACCCCCTCTAGCGGGCGCGGGGCGAAGCGGTGCGGCGCCG
GCAGGAAGGAAATGGGCGGGGAGGGCCTTCGTGCGTCGCCGCGCCGCCGTCCCCTTCTCCCTCTCCAGCC
TCGGGGCTGTCCGCGGGGGGACGGCTGCCTTCGGGGGGGACGGGGCAGGGCGGGGTTCGGCTTCTGGCGT
GTGACCGGCGGCTCTAGAGCCTCTGCTAACCATGTTCATGCCTTCTTCTTTTTCCTACAGCTCCTGGGCA
ACGTGCTGGTTATTGTGGCCACCATGGTGAGCAAGGGCGAAGAAGATAACATGGCCATCATCAAGGAGTT
CATGCGCTTCAAGGTGCACATGGAGGGCTCCGTGAACGGCCACGAGTTCGAGATCGAGGGCGAGGGCGAG
GGCCGCCCCTACGAGGGCACCCAGACCGCCAAGCTGAAGGTGACCAAGGGTGGCCCCCTGCCCTTCGCCT
GGGACATCCTGTCCCCTCAGTTCATGTACGGCTCCAAGGCCTACGTGAAGCACCCCGCCGACATCCCCGA
CTACTTGAAGCTGTCCTTCCCCGAGGGCTTCAAGTGGGAGCGCGTGATGAACTTCGAGGACGGCGGCGTG
GTGACCGTGACCCAGGACTCCTCCCTGCAGGACGGCGAGTTCATCTACAAGGTGAAGCTGCGCGGCACCA
ACTTCCCCTCCGACGGCCCCGTAATGCAGAAGAAGACCATGGGCTGGGAGGCCTCCTCCGAGCGGATGTA
CCCCGAGGACGGCGCCCTGAAGGGCGAGATCAAGCAGAGGCTGAAGCTGAAGGACGGCGGCCACTACGAC
GCTGAGGTCAAGACCACCTACAAGGCCAAGAAGCCCGTGCAGCTGCCCGGCGCCTACAACGTCAACATCA
AGTTGGACATCACCTCCCACAACGAGGACTACACCATCGTGGAACAGTACGAACGCGCCGAGGGCCACCA
CTCCACCGGCGGCATGGACGAGCTGTACAAGTAATGTACAAGTAAAGCGTCTGGAACAATCAACCTCTGG
ATTACAAAATTTGTGAAAGATTGACTGGTATTCTTAACTATGTTGCTCCTTTTACGCTATGTGGATACGC
TGCTTTAATGCCTTTGTATCATGCTATTGCTTCCCGTATGGCTTTCATTTTCTCCTCCTTGTATAAATCC
TGGTTGCTGTCTCTTTATGAGGAGTTGTGGCCCGTTGTCAGGCAACGTGGCGTGGTGTGCACTGTGTTTG
CTGACGCAACCCCCACTGGTTGGGGCATTGCCACCACCTGTCAGCTCCTTTCCGGGACTTTCGCTTTCCC
CCTCCCTATTGCCACGGCGGAACTCATCGCCGCCTGCCTTGCCCGCTGCTGGACAGGGGCTCGGCTGTTG
GGCACTGACAATTCCGTGGTGTTGTCGGGGAAGCTGACGTCCTTTCCATGGCTGCTCGCCTGTGTTGCCA
CCTGGATTCTGCGCGGGACGTCCTTCTGCTACGTCCCTTCGGCCCTCAATCCAGCGGACCTTCCTTCCCG
CGGCCTGCTGCCGGCTCTGCGGCCTCTTCCGCGTCTTCGCCTTCGCCCTCAGACGAGTCGGATCTCCCTT
TGGGCCGCCTCCCCGCCTGGAATTAATTCTGCAGTCGAGACCTAGAAAAACATGGAGCAATCACAAGTAG
CAATACAGCAGCTACCAATGCTGATTGTGCCTGGCTAGAAGCACAAGAGGAGGAGGAGGTGGGTTTTCCA
GTCACACCTCAGGTACCTTTAAGACCAATGACTTACAAGGCAGCTGTAGATCTTAGCCACTTTTTAAAAG
AAAAGAGGGGACTGGAAGGGCTAATTCACTCCCAACGAAGACAAGATATCCTTGATCTGTGGATCTACCA
CACACAAGGCTACTTCCCTGATTAGCAGAACTACACACCAGGGCCAGGGGTCAGATATCCACTGACCTTT
GGATGGTGCTACAAGCTAGTACCAGTTGAGCCAGATAAGGTAGAAGAGGCCAATAAAGGAGAGAACACCA
GCTTGTTACACCCTGTGAGCCTGCATGGGATGGATGACCCGGAGAGAGAAGTGTTAGAGTGGAGGTTTGA
CAGCCGCCTAGCATTTCATCACGTGGCCCGAGAGCTGCATCCGGAGTACTTCAAGAACTGCTGATATCGA
GCTTGCTACAAGGGACTTTCCGCTGGGGACTTTCCAGGGAGGCGTGGCCTGGGCGGGACTGGGGAGTGGC
GAGCCCTCAGATCCTGCATATAAGCAGCTGCTTTTTGCCTGTACTGGGTCTCTCTGGTTAGACCAGATCT
GAGCCTGGGAGCTCTCTGGCTAACTAGGGAACCCACTGCTTAAGCCTCAATAAAGCTTGCCTTGAGTGCT
TCAAGTAGTGTGTGCCCGTCTGTTGTGTGACTCTGGTAACTAGAGATCCCTCAGACCCTTTTAGTCAGTG
TGGAAAATCTCTAGCAGTAGTAGTTCATGTCATCTTATTATTCAGTATTTATAACTTGCAAAGAAATGAA
TATCAGAGAGTGAGAGGCCTTGACATTGCTAGCGTTTTACCGTCGACCTCTAGCTAGAGCTTGGCGTAAT
CATGGTCATAGCTGTTTCCTGTGTGAAATTGTTATCCGCTCACAATTCCACACAACATACGAGCCGGAAG
CATAAAGTGTAAAGCCTGGGGTGCCTAATGAGTGAGCTAACTCACATTAATTGCGTTGCGCTCACTGCCC
GCTTTCCAGTCGGGAAACCTGTCGTGCCAGCTGCATTAATGAATCGGCCAACGCGCGGGGAGAGGCGGTT
TGCGTATTGGGCGCTCTTCCGCTTCCTCGCTCACTGACTCGCTGCGCTCGGTCGTTCGGCTGCGGCGAGC
GGTATCAGCTCACTCAAAGGCGGTAATACGGTTATCCACAGAATCAGGGGATAACGCAGGAAAGAACATG
TGAGCAAAAGGCCAGCAAAAGGCCAGGAACCGTAAAAAGGCCGCGTTGCTGGCGTTTTTCCATAGGCTCC
GCCCCCCTGACGAGCATCACAAAAATCGACGCTCAAGTCAGAGGTGGCGAAACCCGACAGGACTATAAAG
ATACCAGGCGTTTCCCCCTGGAAGCTCCCTCGTGCGCTCTCCTGTTCCGACCCTGCCGCTTACCGGATAC
CTGTCCGCCTTTCTCCCTTCGGGAAGCGTGGCGCTTTCTCATAGCTCACGCTGTAGGTATCTCAGTTCGG
TGTAGGTCGTTCGCTCCAAGCTGGGCTGTGTGCACGAACCCCCCGTTCAGCCCGACCGCTGCGCCTTATC
CGGTAACTATCGTCTTGAGTCCAACCCGGTAAGACACGACTTATCGCCACTGGCAGCAGCCACTGGTAAC
AGGATTAGCAGAGCGAGGTATGTAGGCGGTGCTACAGAGTTCTTGAAGTGGTGGCCTAACTACGGCTACA
CTAGAAGAACAGTATTTGGTATCTGCGCTCTGCTGAAGCCAGTTACCTTCGGAAAAAGAGTTGGTAGCTC
TTGATCCGGCAAACAAACCACCGCTGGTAGCGGTGGTTTTTTTGTTTGCAAGCAGCAGATTACGCGCAGA
AAAAAAGGATCTCAAGAAGATCCTTTGATCTTTTCTACGGGGTCTGACGCTCAGTGGAACGAAAACTCAC
GTTAAGGGATTTTGGTCATGAGATTATCAAAAAGGATCTTCACCTAGATCCTTTTAAATTAAAAATGAAG
TTTTAAATCAATCTAAAGTATATATGAGTAAACTTGGTCTGACAGTTACCAATGCTTAATCAGTGAGGCA
CCTATCTCAGCGATCTGTCTATTTCGTTCATCCATAGTTGCCTGACTCCCCGTCGTGTAGATAACTACGA
TACGGGAGGGCTTACCATCTGGCCCCAGTGCTGCAATGATACCGCGAGACCCACGCTCACCGGCTCCAGA
TTTATCAGCAATAAACCAGCCAGCCGGAAGGGCCGAGCGCAGAAGTGGTCCTGCAACTTTATCCGCCTCC
ATCCAGTCTATTAATTGTTGCCGGGAAGCTAGAGTAAGTAGTTCGCCAGTTAATAGTTTGCGCAACGTTG
TTGCCATTGCTACAGGCATCGTGGTGTCACGCTCGTCGTTTGGTATGGCTTCATTCAGCTCCGGTTCCCA
ACGATCAAGGCGAGTTACATGATCCCCCATGTTGTGCAAAAAAGCGGTTAGCTCCTTCGGTCCTCCGATC
GTTGTCAGAAGTAAGTTGGCCGCAGTGTTATCACTCATGGTTATGGCAGCACTGCATAATTCTCTTACTG
TCATGCCATCCGTAAGATGCTTTTCTGTGACTGGTGAGTACTCAACCAAGTCATTCTGAGAATAGTGTAT
GCGGCGACCGAGTTGCTCTTGCCCGGCGTCAATACGGGATAATACCGCGCCACATAGCAGAACTTTAAAA
GTGCTCATCATTGGAAAACGTTCTTCGGGGCGAAAACTCTCAAGGATCTTACCGCTGTTGAGATCCAGTT
CGATGTAACCCACTCGTGCACCCAACTGATCTTCAGCATCTTTTACTTTCACCAGCGTTTCTGGGTGAGC
AAAAACAGGAAGGCAAAATGCCGCAAAAAAGGGAATAAGGGCGACACGGAAATGTTGAATACTCATACTC
TTCCTTTTTCAATATTATTGAAGCATTTATCAGGGTTATTGTCTCATGAGCGGATACATATTTGAATGTA
TTTAGAAAAATAAACAAATAGGGGTTCCGCGCACATTTCCCCGAAAAGTGCCACCTGACGTCGACGGATC
GGGAGATCAACTTGTTTATTGCAGCTTATAATGGTTACAAATAAAGCAATAGCATCACAAATTTCACAAA
TAAAGCATTTTTTTCACTGCATTCTAGTTGTGGTTTGTCCAAACTCATCAATGTATCTTATCATGTCTGG
ATCAACTGGATAACTCAAGCTAACCAAAATCATCCCAAACTTCCCACCCCATACCCTATTACCACTGCCA
ATTACCTGTGGTTTCATTTACTCTAAACCTGTGATTCCTCTGAATTATTTTCATTTTAAAGAAATTGTAT
TTGTTAAATATGTACTACAAACTTAGTAGT
